>Addgene plasmid #100759 | pGEX4T-1-Nix | addgene full sequence | sequence record 193048 | Addgene NGS Result
CCGTAGAAAAGATCAAAGGATCTTCTTGAGATCCTTTTTTTCTGCGCGTAATCTGCTGCTTGCAAACAAA
AAAACCACCGCTACCAGCGGTGGTTTGTTTGCCGGATCAAGAGCTACCAACTCTTTTTCCGAAGGTAACT
GGCTTCAGCAGAGCGCAGATACCAAATACTGTCCTTCTAGTGTAGCCGTAGTTAGGCCACCACTTCAAGA
ACTCTGTAGCACCGCCTACATACCTCGCTCTGCTAATCCTGTTACCAGTGGCTGCTGCCAGTGGCGATAA
GTCGTGTCTTACCGGGTTGGACTCAAGACGATAGTTACCGGATAAGGCGCAGCGGTCGGGCTGAACGGGG
GGTTCGTGCACACAGCCCAGCTTGGAGCGAACGACCTACACCGAACTGAGATACCTACAGCGTGAGCTAT
GAGAAAGCGCCACGCTTCCCGAAGGGAGAAAGGCGGACAGGTATCCGGTAAGCGGCAGGGTCGGAACAGG
AGAGCGCACGAGGGAGCTTCCAGGGGGAAACGCCTGGTATCTTTATAGTCCTGTCGGGTTTCGCCACCTC
TGACTTGAGCGTCGATTTTTGTGATGCTCGTCAGGGGGGCGGAGCCTATGGAAAAACGCCAGCAACGCGG
CCTTTTTACGGTTCCTGGCCTTTTGCTGGCCTTTTGCTCACATGTTCTTTCCTGCGTTATCCCCTGATTC
TGTGGATAACCGTATTACCGCCTTTGAGTGAGCTGATACCGCTCGCCGCAGCCGAACGACCGAGCGCAGC
GAGTCAGTGAGCGAGGAAGCGGAAGAGCGCCTGATGCGGTATTTTCTCCTTACGCATCTGTGCGGTATTT
CACACCGCATAAATTCCGACACCATCGAATGGCGCAAAACCTTTCGCGGTATGGCATGATAGCGCCCGGA
AGAGAGTCAATTCAGGGTGGTGAATGTGAAACCAGTAACGTTATACGATGTCGCAGAGTATGCCGGTGTC
TCTTATCAGACCGTTTCCCGCGTGGTGAACCAGGCCAGCCACGTTTCTGCGAAAACGCGGGAAAAAGTGG
AAGCGGCGATGGCGGAGCTGAATTACATTCCCAACCGCGTGGCACAACAACTGGCGGGCAAACAGTCGTT
GCTGATTGGCGTTGCCACCTCCAGTCTGGCCCTGCACGCGCCGTCGCAAATTGTCGCGGCGATTAAATCT
CGCGCCGATCAACTGGGTGCCAGCGTGGTGGTGTCGATGGTAGAACGAAGCGGCGTCGAAGCCTGTAAAG
CGGCGGTGCACAATCTTCTCGCGCAACGCGTCAGTGGGCTGATCATTAACTATCCGCTGGATGACCAGGA
TGCCATTGCTGTGGAAGCTGCCTGCACTAATGTTCCGGCGTTATTTCTTGATGTCTCTGACCAGACACCC
ATCAACAGTATTATTTTCTCCCATGAAGACGGTACGCGACTGGGCGTGGAGCATCTGGTCGCATTGGGTC
ACCAGCAAATCGCGCTGTTAGCGGGCCCATTAAGTTCTGTCTCGGCGCGTCTGCGTCTGGCTGGCTGGCA
TAAATATCTCACTCGCAATCAAATTCAGCCGATAGCGGAACGGGAAGGCGACTGGAGTGCCATGTCCGGT
TTTCAACAAACCATGCAAATGCTGAATGAGGGCATCGTTCCCACTGCGATGCTGGTTGCCAACGATCAGA
TGGCGCTGGGCGCAATGCGCGCCATTACCGAGTCCGGGCTGCGCGTTGGTGCGGATATCTCGGTAGTGGG
ATACGACGATACCGAAGACAGCTCATGTTATATCCCGCCGTTAACCACCATCAAACAGGATTTTCGCCTG
CTGGGGCAAACCAGCGTGGACCGCTTGCTGCAACTCTCTCAGGGCCAGGCGGTGAAGGGCAATCAGCTGT
TGCCCGTCTCACTGGTGAAAAGAAAAACCACCCTGGCGCCCAATACGCAAACCGCCTCTCCCCGCGCGTT
GGCCGATTCATTAATGCAGCTGGCACGACAGGTTTCCCGACTGGAAAGCGGGCAGTGAGCGCAACGCAAT
TAATGTAAGTTAGCTCACTCATTAGGCACCCCAGGCTTTACACTTTATGCTTCCGGCTCGTATGTTGTGT
GGAATTGTGAGCGGATAACAATTTCACACAGGAAACAGCTATGACCATGATTACGGATTCACTGGCCGTC
GTTTTACAACGTCGTGACTGGGAAAACCCTGGCGTTACCCAACTTAATCGCCTTGCAGCACATCCCCCTT
TCGCCAGCTGGCGTAATAGCGAAGAGGCCCGCACCGATCGCCCTTCCCAACAGTTGCGCAGCCTGAATGG
CGAATGGCGCTTTGCCTGGTTTCCGGCACCAGAAGCGGTGCCGGAAAGCTGGCTGGAGTGCGATCTTCCT
GAGGCCGATACTGTCGTCGTCCCCTCAAACTGGCAGATGCACGGTTACGATGCGCCCATCTACACCAACG
TGACCTATCCCATTACGGTCAATCCGCCGTTTGTTCCCACGGAGAATCCGACGGGTTGTTACTCGCTCAC
ATTTAATGTTGATGAAAGCTGGCTACAGGAAGGCCAGACGCGAATTATTTTTGATGGCGTTGGAATTAGC
TTATCGACTGCACGGTGCACCAATGCTTCTGGCGTCAGGCAGCCATCGGAAGCTGTGGTATGGCTGTGCA
GGTCGTAAATCACTGCATAATTCGTGTCGCTCAAGGCGCACTCCCGTTCTGGATAATGTTTTTTGCGCCG
ACATCATAACGGTTCTGGCAAATATTCTGAAATGAGCTGTTGACAATTAATCATCGGCTCGTATAATGTG
TGGAATTGTGAGCGGATAACAATTTCACACAGGAAACAGTATTCATGTCCCCTATACTAGGTTATTGGAA
AATTAAGGGCCTTGTGCAACCCACTCGACTTCTTTTGGAATATCTTGAAGAAAAATATGAAGAGCATTTG
TATGAGCGCGATGAAGGTGATAAATGGCGAAACAAAAAGTTTGAATTGGGTTTGGAGTTTCCCAATCTTC
CTTATTATATTGATGGTGATGTTAAATTAACACAGTCTATGGCCATCATACGTTATATAGCTGACAAGCA
CAACATGTTGGGTGGTTGTCCAAAAGAGCGTGCAGAGATTTCAATGCTTGAAGGAGCGGTTTTGGATATT
AGATACGGTGTTTCGAGAATTGCATATAGTAAAGACTTTGAAACTCTCAAAGTTGATTTTCTTAGCAAGC
TACCTGAAATGCTGAAAATGTTCGAAGATCGTTTATGTCATAAAACATATTTAAATGGTGATCATGTAAC
CCATCCTGACTTCATGTTGTATGACGCTCTTGATGTTGTTTTATACATGGACCCAATGTGCCTGGATGCG
TTCCCAAAATTAGTTTGTTTTAAAAAACGTATTGAAGCTATCCCACAAATTGATAAGTACTTGAAATCCA
GCAAGTATATAGCATGGCCTTTGCAGGGCTGGCAAGCCACGTTTGGTGGTGGCGACCATCCTCCAAAATC
GGATCTGGTTCCGCGTGGATCCCCGGAATTCATGTCGTCCCACCTAGTCGAGCCGCCGCCGCCCCTGCAC
AACAACAACAACAACTGCGAGGAAAATGAGCAGTCTCTGCCCCCGCCGGCCGGCCTCAACAGTTCCTGGG
TGGAGCTACCCATGAACAGCAGCAATGGCAATGATAATGGCAATGGGAAAAATGGGGGGCTGGAACACGT
ACCATCCTCATCCTCCATCCACAATGGAGACATGGAGAAGATTCTTTTGGATGCACAACATGAATCAGGA
CAGAGTAGTTCCAGAGGCAGTTCTCACTGTGACAGCCCTTCGCCACAAGAAGATGGGCAGATCATGTTTG
ATGTGGAAATGCACACCAGCAGGGACCATAGCTCTCAGTCAGAAGAAGAAGTTGTAGAAGGAGAGAAGGA
AGTCGAGGCTTTGAAGAAAAGTGCGGACTGGGTATCAGACTGGTCCAGTAGACCCGAAAACATTCCACCC
AAGGAGTTCCACTTCAGACACCCTAAACGTTCTGTGTCTTTAAGCATGAGGAAAAGTGGAGCCATGAAGA
AAGGGGGTATTTTCTCCGCAGAATTTCTGAAGGTGTTCATTCCATCTCTCTTCCTTTCTCATGTTTTGGC
TTTGGGGCTAGGCATCTATATTGGAAAGCGACTGAGCACACCCTCTGCCAGCACCTACTGACTCGAGCGG
CCGCATCGTGACTGACTGACGATCTGCCTCGCGCGTTTCGGTGATGACGGTGAAAACCTCTGACACATGC
AGCTCCCGGAGACGGTCACAGCTTGTCTGTAAGCGGATGCCGGGAGCAGACAAGCCCGTCAGGGCGCGTC
AGCGGGTGTTGGCGGGTGTCGGGGCGCAGCCATGACCCAGTCACGTAGCGATAGCGGAGTGTATAATTCT
TGAAGACGAAAGGGCCTCGTGATACGCCTATTTTTATAGGTTAATGTCATGATAATAATGGTTTCTTAGA
CGTCAGGTGGCACTTTTCGGGGAAATGTGCGCGGAACCCCTATTTGTTTATTTTTCTAAATACATTCAAA
TATGTATCCGCTCATGAGACAATAACCCTGATAAATGCTTCAATAATATTGAAAAAGGAAGAGTATGAGT
ATTCAACATTTCCGTGTCGCCCTTATTCCCTTTTTTGCGGCATTTTGCCTTCCTGTTTTTGCTCACCCAG
AAACGCTGGTGAAAGTAAAAGATGCTGAAGATCAGTTGGGTGCACGAGTGGGTTACATCGAACTGGATCT
CAACAGCGGTAAGATCCTTGAGAGTTTTCGCCCCGAAGAACGTTTTCCAATGATGAGCACTTTTAAAGTT
CTGCTATGTGGCGCGGTATTATCCCGTGTTGACGCCGGGCAAGAGCAACTCGGTCGCCGCATACACTATT
CTCAGAATGACTTGGTTGAGTACTCACCAGTCACAGAAAAGCATCTTACGGATGGCATGACAGTAAGAGA
ATTATGCAGTGCTGCCATAACCATGAGTGATAACACTGCGGCCAACTTACTTCTGACAACGATCGGAGGA
CCGAAGGAGCTAACCGCTTTTTTGCACAACATGGGGGATCATGTAACTCGCCTTGATCGTTGGGAACCGG
AGCTGAATGAAGCCATACCAAACGACGAGCGTGACACCACGATGCCTGCAGCAATGGCAACAACGTTGCG
CAAACTATTAACTGGCGAACTACTTACTCTAGCTTCCCGGCAACAATTAATAGACTGGATGGAGGCGGAT
AAAGTTGCAGGACCACTTCTGCGCTCGGCCCTTCCGGCTGGCTGGTTTATTGCTGATAAATCTGGAGCCG
GTGAGCGTGGGTCTCGCGGTATCATTGCAGCACTGGGGCCAGATGGTAAGCCCTCCCGTATCGTAGTTAT
CTACACGACGGGGAGTCAGGCAACTATGGATGAACGAAATAGACAGATCGCTGAGATAGGTGCCTCACTG
ATTAAGCATTGGTAACTGTCAGACCAAGTTTACTCATATATACTTTAGATTGATTTAAAATTTCATTTTT
AATTTAAAAGGATCTAGGTGAAGATCCTTTTTGATAATCTCATGACCAAAATCCCTTAACGTGAGTTTTC
GTTCCACTGAGCGTCAGACC
Features (pLannotate 1.2.2; 17 found; start..end, strand, type, name):
     26..614     +  rep_origin     ori: high-copy-number ColE1/pMB1/pBR322/pUC origin of replication
    800..851     -  misc_feature   bom (fragment): basis of mobility region from pBR322
    858..935     +  promoter       lacI promoter: lacI
    936..2018    +  CDS            lacI: lac repressor; lacI; The lac repressor binds to the lac operator to inhibit transcription in E. coli. This inhibition can be relieved by adding lactose or isopropyl-β-D-thiogalactopyranoside (IPTG).
   2031..2052    +  protein_bind   CAP binding site: CAP binding activates transcription in the presence of cAMP. E. coli catabolite activator protein
   2067..2097    +  promoter       lac promoter: promoter for the E. coli lac operon
   2105..2121    +  protein_bind   lac operator: The lac repressor binds to the lac operator to inhibit transcription in E. coli. This inhibition can be relieved by adding lactose or isopropyl-β-D-thiogalactopyranoside (IPTG). lac repressor encoded by lacI
   2141..2314    +  CDS            lacZα: LacZα fragment of β-galactosidase; lacZ fragment
   2578..2694    -  CDS            yciV (fragment): RNAAM_ECOLI - Also known as trpH From Escherichia coli (strain K12).
   2770..2798    +  promoter       tac promoter: strong E. coli promoter; hybrid between the trp and lac UV5 promoters
   2806..2822    +  protein_bind   lac operator: The lac repressor binds to the lac operator to inhibit transcription in E. coli. This inhibition can be relieved by adding lactose or isopropyl-β-D-thiogalactopyranoside (IPTG). lac repressor encoded by lacI
   2845..3498    +  CDS            GST26_SCHJA: Experimental evidence at protein level: Swiss-Prot protein existence level 1. GST isoenzymes appear to play a central role in the parasite detoxification system. Other functions are also suspected including a role in increasing the solubility of haematin in the parasite gut. From Schistosoma japonicum (Blood fluke).
   3532..4188    +  CDS            BNIP3L: BNI3L_HUMAN - Also known as BNIP3A, BNIP3H, NIX. Experimental evidence at protein level: Swiss-Prot protein existence level 1. Induces apoptosis. Interacts with viral and cellular anti- apoptosis proteins. Can overcome the suppressors BCL-2 and BCL-XL, although high levels of BCL-XL expression will inhibit apoptosis. Inhibits apoptosis induced by BNIP3. Involved in mitochondrial quality control via its interaction with SPATA18/MIEAP: in response to mitochondrial damage, participates in mitochondrial protein catabolic process (also named MALM) leading to the degradation of damaged proteins insi
   4224..4263    +  CDS            rop (fragment): Rop protein, which maintains plasmids at low copy number; rop
   4365..4405    +  misc_feature   bom (fragment): basis of mobility region from pBR322
   4510..4614    +  promoter       AmpR promoter: bla
   4615..5475    +  CDS            AmpR: β-lactamase; bla; confers resistance to ampicillin, carbenicillin, and related antibiotics
