[The description below was written by a language model from this plasmid's Addgene catalogue record and pLannotate feature annotations shown in this document.]
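Description:
pGEX4T-1-Nix is a bacterial expression plasmid built on the pGEX backbone for producing human Nix (BNIP3L) as a glutathione S-transferase fusion protein in E. coli. The sequenced record is about 5.6 kb, consistent with a roughly 4.9 kb backbone plus a 660 bp insert. It replicates from a high-copy ColE1/pMB1-type origin and is selected with ampicillin through the bla (β-lactamase) gene under its own promoter. Small fragments annotated as bom, rop, lacZα and yciV, along with a lac promoter, operator and CAP site, are backbone remnants rather than functional payload.

The expression cassette consists of the tac promoter, a strong trp/lac hybrid, followed by a lac operator, the Schistosoma japonicum GST coding sequence, and then the BNIP3L open reading frame, which was cloned between EcoRI and XhoI sites that are both retained. GST therefore sits at the N terminus of Nix. The plasmid carries its own lacI gene with its promoter, so the lac repressor holds the tac promoter off until transcription is induced with IPTG, which helps when the product may be poorly tolerated by the host. The GST moiety allows affinity capture on glutathione resin. The annotated short gap between GST and the insert corresponds to the vector's linker region, though the feature table does not annotate a protease cleavage site there.

BNIP3L is a pro-apoptotic BCL-2-interacting protein also involved in mitochondrial quality control. Recombinant GST-Nix from this construct would suit purification, pull-down or other in vitro biochemical assays, although the record states only bacterial expression as its purpose. The depositor recommends a dedicated E. coli expression strain for protein production, separate from the cloning strain used for propagation.
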