Addgene plasmid #100759: pGEX4T-1-Nix
Purpose: Bacterial expression of GST fused Nix protein
Depositing lab: Joseph Gordon. Depositing organization: University of Manitoba.
Backbone
  Vector backbone: pGEX
  Backbone manufacturer: GE Healthcare Life Sciences
  Backbone size w/o insert (bp): 4900
  Vector type: Bacterial Expression
  Selectable markers: Plasmid confers resistance to 100 _g/ml ampicillin
Growth in bacteria
  Bacterial resistance: Ampicillin, 100 μg/mL
  Growth temperature: 30°C
  Growth strain: DH5alpha
  Copy number: High Copy
Gene/Insert
  Gene/Insert name: GST-Nix
  Species: H. sapiens (human)
  Insert size (bp): 660
  Entrez Gene: BNIP3L (a.k.a. BNIP3a, NIP3L, NIX)
  Promoter: tac
  Tag / fusion protein: GST (N terminal on backbone)
  Cloning method: Restriction Enzyme; 5′ cloning site EcoRI (not destroyed); 3′ cloning site XhoI (not destroyed)
  Sequencing primers: 5′ pGEX 5'; 3′ pGEX 3'
Terms and licenses: Academic/Nonprofit Terms; Industry Terms: Not Available to Industry
Depositor comments: Use E. coli LB21 for expression
How to cite: pGEX4T-1-Nix was a gift from Joseph Gordon (Addgene plasmid # 100759 ; http://n2t.net/addgene:100759 ; RRID:Addgene_100759)
