>Addgene plasmid #100759 | pGEX4T-1-Nix | depositor partial sequence | sequence record 189451 | Human Nix
ATGTCGTCCCACCTAGTCGAGCCGCCGCCGCCCCTGCACAACAACAACAACAACTGCGAGGAAAATGAGC
AGTCTCTGCCCCCGCCGGCCGGCCTCAACAGTTCCTGGGTGGAGCTACCCATGAACAGCAGCAATGGCAA
TGATAATGGCAATGGGAAAAATGGGGGGCTGGAACACGTACCATCCTCATCCTCCATCCACAATGGAGAC
ATGGAGAAGATTCTTTTGGATGCACAACATGAATCAGGACAGAGTAGTTCCAGAGGCAGTTCTCACTGTG
ACAGCCCTTCGCCACAAGAAGATGGGCAGATCATGTTTGATGTGGAAATGCACACCAGCAGGGACCATAG
CTCTCAGTCAGAAGAAGAAGTTGTAGAAGGAGAGAAGGAAGTCGAGGCTTTGAAGAAAAGTGCGGACTGG
GTATCAGACTGGTCCAGTAGACCCGAAAACATTCCACCCAAGGAGTTCCACTTCAGACACCCTAAACGTT
CTGTGTCTTTAAGCATGAGGAAAAGTGGAGCCATGAAGAAAGGGGGTATTTTCTCCGCAGAATTTCTGAA
GGTGTTCATTCCATCTCTCTTCCTTTCTCATGTTTTGGCTTTGGGGCTAGGCATCTATATTGGAAAGCGA
CTGAGCACACCCTCTGCCAGCACCTACTGA
